>Addgene plasmid #248112 | pNeonGreen-C1-Nir1-LNS2-K820E | addgene full sequence | sequence record 492975 | Addgene NGS Result
CTTATGGGACTTTCCTACTTGGCAGTACATCTACGTATTAGTCATCGCTATTACCATGGTGATGCGGTTT
TGGCAGTACATCAATGGGCGTGGATAGCGGTTTGACTCACGGGGATTTCCAAGTCTCCACCCCATTGACG
TCAATGGGAGTTTGTTTTGGCACCAAAATCAACGGGACTTTCCAAAATGTCGTAACAACTCCGCCCCATT
GACGCAAATGGGCGGTAGGCGTGTACGGTGGGAGGTCTATATAAGCAGAGCTGGTTTAGTGAACCGTCAG
ATCCGCTAGCGCTACCGGTCGCCACCATGGTGAGCAAGGGCGAGGAGGATAACATGGCCTCTCTCCCAGC
GACACATGAGTTACACATCTTTGGCTCCATCAACGGTGTGGACTTTGACATGGTGGGTCAGGGCACCGGC
AATCCAAATGATGGTTATGAGGAGTTAAACCTGAAGTCCACCAAGGGTGACCTCCAGTTCTCCCCCTGGA
TTCTGGTCCCTCATATCGGGTATGGCTTCCATCAGTACCTGCCCTACCCTGACGGGATGTCGCCTTTCCA
GGCCGCCATGGTAGATGGCTCCGGATACCAAGTCCATCGCACAATGCAGTTTGAAGATGGTGCCTCCCTT
ACTGTTAACTACCGCTACACCTACGAGGGAAGCCACATCAAAGGAGAGGCCCAGGTGAAGGGGACTGGTT
TCCCTGCTGACGGTCCTGTGATGACCAACTCGCTGACCGCTGCGGACTGGTGCAGGTCGAAGAAGACTTA
CCCCAACGACAAAACCATCATCAGTACCTTTAAGTGGAGTTACACCACTGGAAATGGCAAGCGCTACCGG
AGCACTGCGCGGACCACCTACACCTTTGCCAAGCCAATGGCGGCTAACTATCTGAAGAACCAGCCGATGT
ACGTGTTCCGTAAGACGGAGCTCAAGCACTCCAAGACCGAGCTCAACTTCAAGGAGTGGCAAAAGGCCTT
TACCGATGTGATGGGCATGGACGAGCTGTACAAGGGAGGCTCAGGAGGCATGCCTGCTAACCCGCGTGAA
AAATGGCTGCGTAAACGTACCCAGGTTAAACTGCGTAACGTTACCGCTAACCACCGTGCGAACGATGTTA
TCGCGGCGGAAGATGGTCCGCAGGTTCTGGTTGGTCGTTTCATGTACGGTCCGCTGGACATGGTTGCTCT
GACCGGTGAAAAAGTGGATATCCTGGTTATGGCAGAACCGTCTAGCGGTCGCTGGGTTCACCTGGACACT
GAAATCACCAACTCCTCTGGTCGTATCACCTACAACGTTCCGCGTCCGCGCCGCCTGGGTGTTGGTGTTT
ACCCGGTTAAAATGGTTGTTCGTGGTGACCAGACCTGCGCGATGTCTTACCTGACCGTTCTGCCGCGCGG
TATGGAATGTGTTGTGTTCTCTATCGACGGTTCTTTCGCTGCGAGCGTTTCTATCATGGGCTCTGACCCG
AAAGTTCGTCCGGGTGCGGTTGACGTTGTTCGTCACTGGCAGGACCTGGGTTACATGATCCTGTACATCA
CCGGCCGTCCGGACATGCAGAAACAGCGTGTTGTTTCTTGGCTGTCTCAGCACAACTTCCCGCAGGGTAT
GATCTTCTTCTCTGATGGTCTGGTTCACGACCCGCTGCGTCAGGAAGCGATCTTCCTGCGTAACCTGATG
CAGGAATGCTTCATCAAAATCTCTGCGGCGTACGGTTCTACCAAAGACATCTCTGTTTACTCCGTTCTGG
GTCTGCCGGCTTCTCAGATCTTCATCGTGGGTCGTCCGACCAAAAAATACCAGACCCAGTGTCAGTTCCT
GTCTGAAGGTTACGCGGCGCACCTGGCTGTTCTGGAAGCTTCTCACCGTTCTCGTCCGAAAAAGAACTAA
GCGGCCGCTCGAGTCTTCCGGACTCAGATCTCGAGCTCAAGCTTCGAATTCTGCAGTCGACGGTACCGCG
GGCCCGGGATCCACCGGATCTAGATAACTGATCATAATCAGCCATACCACATTTGTAGAGGTTTTACTTG
CTTTAAAAAACCTCCCACACCTCCCCCTGAACCTGAAACATAAAATGAATGCAATTGTTGTTGTTAACTT
GTTTATTGCAGCTTATAATGGTTACAAATAAAGCAATAGCATCACAAATTTCACAAATAAAGCATTTTTT
TCACTGCATTCTAGTTGTGGTTTGTCCAAACTCATCAATGTATCTTAACGCGTAAATTGTAAGCGTTAAT
ATTTTGTTAAAATTCGCGTTAAATTTTTGTTAAATCAGCTCATTTTTTAACCAATAGGCCGAAATCGGCA
AAATCCCTTATAAATCAAAAGAATAGACCGAGATAGGGT
[37 nt withheld, positions 2350-2386]
AAAGAACGTGGACTCCAACGTCAAAGG
[49 nt withheld, positions 2414-2462]
T
[91 nt withheld, positions 2464-2554]
G
[124 nt withheld, positions 2556-2679]
CAGGTGGCACTTTTCGGGGAAATGTGCGCGGAACCCCTATTTGTTTATTTTTCTAAATACATTCAAATAT
GTATCCGCTCATGAGACAATAACCCTGATAAATGCTTCAATAATATTGAAAAAGGAAGAGTCCTGAGGCG
GAAAGAACCAGCTGTGGAATGTGTGTCAGTTAGGGTGTGGAAAGTCCCCAGGCTCCCCAGCAGGCAGAAG
TATGCAAAGCATGCATCTCAATTAGTCAGCAACCAGGTGTGGAAAGTCCCCAGGCTCCCCAGCAGGCAGA
AGTATGCAAAGCATGCATCTCAATTAGTCAGCAACCATAGTCCCGCCCCTAACTCCGCCCATCCCGCCCC
TAACTCCGCCCAGTTCCGCCCATTCTCCGCCCCATGGCTGACTAATTTTTTTTATTTATGCAGAGGCCGA
GGCCGCCTCGGCCTCTGAGCTATTCCAGAAGTAGTGAGGAGGCTTTTTTGGAGGCCTAGGCTTTTGCAAA
GATCGATCAAGAGACAGGATGAGGATCGTTTCGCATGATTGAACAAGATGGATTGCACGCAGGTTCTCCG
GCCGCTTGGGTGGAGAGGCTATTCGGCTATGACTGGGCACAACAGACAATCGGCTGCTCTGATGCCGCCG
TGTTCCGGCTGTCAGCGCAGGGGCGCCCGGTTCTTTTTGTCAAGACCGACCTGTCCGGTGCCCTGAATGA
ACTGCAAGACGAGGCAGCGCGGCTATCGTGGCTGGCCACGACGGGCGTTCCTTGCGCAGCTGTGCTCGAC
GTTGTCACTGAAGCGGGAAGGGACTGGCTGCTATTGGGCGAAGTGCCGGGGCAGGATCTCCTGTCATCTC
ACCTTGCTCCTGCCGAGAAAGTATCCATCATGGCTGATGCAATGCGGCGGCTGCATACGCTTGATCCGGC
TACCTGCCCATTCGACCACCAAGCGAAACATCGCATCGAGCGAGCACGTACTCGGATGGAAGCCGGTCTT
GTCGATCAGGATGATCTGGACGAAGAGCATCAGGGGCTCGCGCCAGCCGAACTGTTCGCCAGGCTCAAGG
CGAGCATGCCCGACGGCGAGGATCTCGTCGTGACCCATGGCGATGCCTGCTTGCCGAATATCATGGTGGA
AAATGGCCGCTTTTCTGGATTCATCGACTGTGGCCGGCTGGGTGTGGCGGACCGCTATCAGGACATAGCG
TTGGCTACCCGTGATATTGCTGAAGAGCTTGGCGGCGAATGGGCTGACCGCTTCCTCGTGCTTTACGGTA
TCGCCGCTCCCGATTCGCAGCGCATCGCCTTCTATCGCCTTCTTGACGAGTTCTTCTGAGCGGGACTCTG
GGGTTCGAAATGACCGACCAAGCGACGCCCAACCTGCCATCACGAGATTTCGATTCCACCGCCGCCTTCT
ATGAAAGGTTGGGCTTCGGAATCGTTTTCCGGGACGCCGGCTGGATGATCCTCCAGCGCGGGGATCTCAT
GCTGGAGTTCTTCGCCCACCCTAGGGGGAGGCTAACTGAAACACGGAAGGAGACAATACCGGAAGGAACC
CGCGCTATGACGGCAATAAAAAGACAGAATAAAACGCACGGTGTTGGGTCGTTTGTTCATAAACGCGGGG
TTCGGTCCCAGGGCTGGCACTCTGTCGATACCCCACCGAGACCCCATTGGGGCCAATACGCCCGCGTTTC
TTCCTTTTCCCCACCCCACCCCCCAAGTTCGGGTGAAGGCCCAGGGCTCGCAGCCAACGTCGGGGCGGCA
GGCCCTGCCATAGCCTCAGGTTACTCATATATACTTTAGATTGATTTAAAACTTCATTTTTAATTTAAAA
GGATCTAGGTGAAGATCCTTTTTGATAATCTCATGACCAAAATCCCTTAACGTGAGTTTTCGTTCCACTG
AGCGTCAGACCCCGTAGAAAAGATCAAAGGATCTTCTTGAGATCCTTTTTTTCTGCGCGTAATCTGCTGC
TTGCAAACAAAAAAACCACCGCTACCAGCGGTGGTTTGTTTGCCGGATCAAGAGCTACCAACTCTTTTTC
CGAAGGTAACTGGCTTCAGCAGAGCGCAGATACCAAATACTGTTCTTCTAGTGTAGCCGTAGTTAGGCCA
CCACTTCAAGAACTCTGTAGCACCGCCTACATACCTCGCTCTGCTAATCCTGTTACCAGTGGCTGCTGCC
AGTGGCGATAAGTCGTGTCTTACCGGGTTGGACTCAAGACGATAGTTACCGGATAAGGCGCAGCGGTCGG
GCTGAACGGGGGGTTCGTGCACACAGCCCAGCTTGGAGCGAACGACCTACACCGAACTGAGATACCTACA
GCGTGAGCTATGAGAAAGCGCCACGCTTCCCGAAGGGAGAAAGGCGGACAGGTATCCGGTAAGCGGCAGG
GTCGGAACAGGAGAGCGCACGAGGGAGCTTCCAGGGGGAAACGCCTGGTATCTTTATAGTCCTGTCGGGT
TTCGCCACCTCTGACTTGAGCGTCGATTTTTGTGATGCTCGTCAGGGGGGCGGAGCCTATGGAAAAACGC
CAGCAACGCGGCCTTTTTACGGTTCCTGGCCTTTTGCTGGCCTTTTGCTCACATGTTCTTTCCTGCGTTA
TCCCCTGATTCTGTGGATAACCGTATTACCGCCATGCATTAGTTATTAATAGTAATCAATTACGGGGTCA
TTAGTTCATAGCCCATATATGGAGTTCCGCGTTACATAACTTACGGTAAATGGCCCGCCTGGCTGACCGC
CCAACGACCCCCGCCCATTGACGTCAATAATGACGTATGTTCCCATAGTAACGCCAATAGGGACTTTCCA
TTGACGTCAATGGGTGGAGTATTTACGGTAAACTGCCCACTTGGCAGTACATCAAGTGTATCATATGCCA
AGTACGCCCCCTATTGACGTCAATGACGGTAAATGGCCCGCCTGGCATTATGCCCAGTACATGAC
Features (pLannotate 1.2.2; 15 found; start..end, strand, type, name):
     59..262     +  promoter       CMV promoter: human cytomegalovirus (CMV) immediate early promoter
    307..1014    +  CDS            mNeonGreen: mNeonGreen is a basic (constitutively fluorescent) green/yellow fluorescent protein published in 2013, derived from Branchiostoma lanceolatum. It is reported to be a very rapidly-maturing monomer with moderate acid sensitivity.
   1033..1887    +  CDS            PITPNM3 (fragment): PITM3_HUMAN - Also known as NIR1. Experimental evidence at protein level: Swiss-Prot protein existence level 1. Catalyzes the transfer of phosphatidylinositol and phosphatidylcholine between membranes (in vitro) (By similarity). Binds calcium ions. From Homo sapiens (Human).
   1907..1972    +  misc_feature   MCS: multiple cloning site
   1989..2073    +  CDS            large T antigen (fragment): large T antigen from SV40 (simian virus 40)
   2096..2217    +  polyA_signal   SV40 poly(A) signal: SV40 polyadenylation signal
   2251..2679    -  rep_origin     f1 ori (sequence partly withheld): f1 bacteriophage origin of replication; arrow indicates direction of (+) strand synthesis
   2706..2810    +  promoter       AmpR promoter: bla
   2812..3169    +  promoter       SV40 promoter: SV40 enhancer and early promoter
   3204..3998    +  CDS            NeoR/KanR: aminoglycoside phosphotransferase from Tn5; aph(3')-II (or nptII); confers resistance to neomycin, kanamycin, and G418 (Geneticin®)
   4019..4171    +  CDS            ble (fragment): BLE_KLEPN - Experimental evidence at protein level: Swiss-Prot protein existence level 1. Binding protein with a strong affinity to the bleomycin family of antibiotics. Binds to CL990; an antimitotic-antibiotic compound. From Klebsiella pneumoniae.
   4230..4277    +  polyA_signal   HSV TK poly(A) signal: herpes simplex virus thymidine kinase polyadenylation signal (Cole and Stacy, 1985)
   4368..4384    -  polyA_signal   bGH poly(A) signal (fragment): bovine growth hormone polyadenylation signal
   4606..5194    +  rep_origin     ori: high-copy-number ColE1/pMB1/pBR322/pUC origin of replication
   5369..58      +  enhancer       CMV enhancer (across the origin): human cytomegalovirus immediate early enhancer
