[The description below was written by a language model from this plasmid's Addgene catalogue record and pLannotate feature annotations shown in this document.]
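Description:
pNeonGreen-C1-Nir1-LNS2-K820E is a 5.6 kb mammalian expression plasmid built on the pNeonGreen-C1 backbone, a C1-style vector in which the fluorescent protein sits upstream of the cloning site. It replicates in E. coli from a high-copy ColE1/pUC-type origin and also carries an f1 origin. A single NeoR/KanR (Tn5 aminoglycoside phosphotransferase) cassette provides both selections. A bacterial bla-type promoter drives it for kanamycin resistance, and the SV40 enhancer/early promoter, with an HSV TK polyadenylation signal, drives it for G418 selection in mammalian cells. The short ble, bGH poly(A) and large T antigen fragments in the annotation appear to be backbone remnants, not functional elements.

The expression unit uses the CMV immediate-early enhancer and promoter to drive mNeonGreen fused through a GGSGG linker to the N-terminus of a fragment of human PITPNM3 (Nir1), followed by the residual multiple cloning site and the SV40 poly(A) signal. The insert covers amino acids 631-894, the LNS2 region named in the plasmid title, and was introduced by Gibson assembly. It carries the K820E substitution, which the record describes as a phosphatidic acid (PA) binding mutation.

The insert also contains a rare natural human variant with no known phenotype and no predicted effect on membrane interaction. The record is inconsistent about it, giving V855A in the mutation field and A885V in the depositor comments. The catalogue insert size of 792 bp is also somewhat shorter than the annotated PITPNM3 match of about 855 bp.

The construct serves as the non-PA-binding negative control for the PILS-Nir1 fluorescent PA biosensor. It lets users distinguish genuine lipid-dependent membrane localisation of the probe from nonspecific signal in live-cell imaging.
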