Addgene plasmid #248112: pNeonGreen-C1-Nir1-LNS2-K820E
Purpose: PILS-Nir1 K820E non-PA binding negative control
Depositing lab: Gerry Hammond. Publication: PILS-Nir1 is a sensitive phosphatidic acid biosensor that reveals mechanisms of lipid production. Weckerly CC, Rahn TA, Ehrlich M, Wills RC, Pemberton JG, Airola MV, Hammond GRV. J Cell Biol. 2025 Nov 3;224(11):e202405174. doi: 10.1083/jcb.202405174. Epub 2025 Sep 9. PubMed 40923975.
Backbone
  Vector backbone: pNeonGreen-C1
  Vector type: Mammalian Expression
  Selectable markers: Neomycin (select with G418)
Growth in bacteria
  Bacterial resistance: Kanamycin, 50 μg/mL
  Growth temperature: 37°C
  Growth strain: DH5alpha
  Copy number: High Copy
Gene/Insert
  Gene/Insert name: PITPNM3 (alt name: Nir1)
  Species: H. sapiens (human)
  Insert size (bp): 792
  Mutation: amino acids 631-894. Contains K820E PA binding mutation and natural variant V855A.
  Entrez Gene: PITPNM3 (a.k.a. ACKR6, CORD5, NIR1, RDGBA3)
  Promoter: CMV
  Tag / fusion protein: NeonGreen-GGSGG (N terminal on insert); neonGreen (N terminal on insert)
  Cloning method: Gibson Cloning
  Sequencing primers: 5′ SV40pArev
Terms and licenses: Academic/Nonprofit Terms; Industry Terms: Not Available to Industry
Depositor comments: The Nir1 sequence corresponds to a rare human allele (17-6455609-G-A (GRCh38) in the gnomAD database) with an A885V missense mutation relative to the reference genome. There is no known phenotype associated with mutation of this residue, and it is not predicted to disrupt membrane interactions. The residue is also not conserved between Nir orthologues.
How to cite: pNeonGreen-C1-Nir1-LNS2-K820E was a gift from Gerry Hammond (Addgene plasmid # 248112 ; http://n2t.net/addgene:248112 ; RRID:Addgene_248112)
